Addgene plasmid #54445: LI B-C N-NES KOZ b c7
Depositing lab: Martin Parniske. Depositing organization: Ludwig-Maximilians-Universitaet Muenchen (LMU). Publication: A modular plasmid assembly kit for multigene expression, gene silencing and silencing rescue in plants. Binder A, Lambert J, Morbitzer R, Popp C, Ott T, Lahaye T, Parniske M. PLoS One. 2014 Feb 13;9(2):e88218. doi: 10.1371/journal.pone.0088218. eCollection 2014. PubMed 24551083.
Backbone
  Vector backbone: pUC57(Gent)
  Backbone manufacturer: Parniske lab
  Vector type: cloning vector
Growth in bacteria
  Bacterial resistance: Gentamicin, 10 μg/mL
  Growth temperature: 37°C
  Growth strain: DH5alpha
  Copy number: High Copy
Gene/Insert
  Gene/Insert name: Nuclear Export Signal (NES) of heat stable inhibitor (PKI)
  Species: Synthetic
  Cloning method: Unknown
  Sequencing primers: 5′ M13-F20; 3′ M13Rev
Terms and licenses: Academic/Nonprofit Terms; Industry Terms: Not Available to Industry
How to cite: LI B-C N-NES KOZ b c7 was a gift from Martin Parniske (Addgene plasmid # 54445 ; http://n2t.net/addgene:54445 ; RRID:Addgene_54445)
