[The description below was written by a language model from this plasmid's Addgene catalogue record and pLannotate feature annotations shown in this document.]
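Description:
LI B-C N-NES KOZ b c7 is a small (about 2.6 kb) bacterial cloning vector that serves as a building-block module in a modular plasmid assembly kit designed for multigene expression, gene silencing and silencing rescue in plants. It is built on pUC57(Gent), a pUC57 derivative made by the depositing lab in which selection is by gentamicin. The feature table accordingly shows the aacC1 aminoglycoside acetyltransferase gene from Pseudomonas aeruginosa, with a class 1 integron Pc promoter annotated just upstream that presumably drives it. The plasmid replicates in E. coli from a high-copy ColE1/pUC-type origin. Remnants of the pUC cloning region are present: a lacI fragment, CAP binding site, lac promoter and operator, and a partial lacZα. Short bom and rop fragments are also annotated; these are backbone leftovers rather than functional elements.

The recorded insert is a synthetic nuclear export signal (NES) derived from the heat-stable protein kinase inhibitor PKI, a short leucine-rich motif commonly fused to proteins to direct their export from the nucleus to the cytoplasm. The annotation software did not label the insert itself. It most plausibly lies in the unannotated gap between the lac operator and the lacZα fragment, which fits the M13 forward and reverse sequencing primers listed for it. The name suggests a level I ("LI") module occupying the B-C position of the assembly scheme, supplying an N-terminal NES tag together with a Kozak translation-initiation context, but the record does not spell out these conventions, the flanking assembly sites or the cloning method. The plasmid carries no plant promoter, terminator or plant selection marker of its own. It is a donor part intended to be combined with other kit modules to build plant expression constructs encoding NES-tagged fusion proteins.
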