Features (pLannotate 1.2.2; 10 found; start..end, strand, type, name):
    525..553     -  promoter       Pc promoter: intI1 (promoter lies within the coding sequence); class 1 integron promoter
    668..1256    +  rep_origin     ori: high-copy-number ColE1/pMB1/pBR322/pUC origin of replication
   1439..1531    +  CDS            lacI (fragment): lac repressor; lacI; The lac repressor binds to the lac operator to inhibit transcription in E. coli. This inhibition can be relieved by adding lactose or isopropyl-β-D-thiogalactopyranoside (IPTG).
   1544..1565    +  protein_bind   CAP binding site: CAP binding activates transcription in the presence of cAMP. E. coli catabolite activator protein
   1580..1610    +  promoter       lac promoter: promoter for the E. coli lac operon
   1618..1634    +  protein_bind   lac operator: The lac repressor binds to the lac operator to inhibit transcription in E. coli. This inhibition can be relieved by adding lactose or isopropyl-β-D-thiogalactopyranoside (IPTG). lac repressor encoded by lacI
   1858..2015    +  CDS            lacZα (fragment): LacZα fragment of β-galactosidase; lacZ fragment
   2021..2120    -  misc_feature   bom (fragment): basis of mobility region from pBR322
   2222..2257    -  CDS            rop (fragment): Rop protein, which maintains plasmids at low copy number; rop
   2374..336     -  CDS            aacC1 (across the origin): AACC1_PSEAI - Experimental evidence at protein level: Swiss-Prot protein existence level 1. Responsible for gentamicin resistance and has a limited substrate range. From Pseudomonas aeruginosa.
>Addgene plasmid #54445 | LI B-C N-NES KOZ b c7 | depositor full sequence | sequence record 84663 | Full Sequence
TGCGAGATCATAGATATAGATCTCACTACGCGGCTGCTCAAACCTGGGCAGAACGTAAGCCGCGAGAGCG
CCAACAACCGCTTCTTGGTCGAAGGCAGCAAGCGCGATGAATGTCTTACTACGGAGCAAGTTCCCGAGGT
AATCGGAGTCCGGCTGATGTTGGGAGTAGGTGGCTACGTCGCCGAACTCACGACCGAAAAGATCAAGAGC
AGCCCGCATGGATTTGACTTGGTCAGGGCCGAGCCTACATGTGCGAATGATGCCCATACTTGAGCCACCT
AACTTTGTTTTAGGGCGACTGCCCTGCTGCGTAACATCGTTGCTGCTGCGTAACATCGTTGCTGCTCCAT
AACATCAAACATCGACCCACGGCGTAACGCGCTTGCTGCTTGGATGCCCGAGGCATAGACTGTACAAAAA
AACAGTCATAACAAGCCATGAAAACCGCCACTGCGCCGTTACCACCGCTGCGTTCGGTCAAGGTTCTGGA
CCAGTTGCGTGAGCGCATACGCTACTTGCATTACAGTTTACGAACCGAACAGGCTTATGTCAACTGGGTT
CGTGCCTTCATCCGTTTCCACGGTGTGCGCCTCATGACCAAAATCCCTTAACGTGAGTTTTCGTTCCACT
GAGCGTCAGACCCCGTAGAAAAGATCAAAGGATCTTCTTGAGATCCTTTTTTTCTGCGCGTAATCTGCTG
CTTGCAAACAAAAAAACCACCGCTACCAGCGGTGGTTTGTTTGCCGGATCAAGAGCTACCAACTCTTTTT
CCGAAGGTAACTGGCTTCAGCAGAGCGCAGATACCAAATACTGTTCTTCTAGTGTAGCCGTAGTTAGGCC
ACCACTTCAAGAACTCTGTAGCACCGCCTACATACCTCGCTCTGCTAATCCTGTTACCAGTGGCTGCTGC
CAGTGGCGATAAGTCGTGTCTTACCGGGTTGGACTCAAGACGATAGTTACCGGATAAGGCGCAGCGGTCG
GGCTGAACGGGGGGTTCGTGCACACAGCCCAGCTTGGAGCGAACGACCTACACCGAACTGAGATACCTAC
AGCGTGAGCTATGAGAAAGCGCCACGCTTCCCGAAGGGAGAAAGGCGGACAGGTATCCGGTAAGCGGCAG
GGTCGGAACAGGAGAGCGCACGAGGGAGCTTCCAGGGGGAAACGCCTGGTATCTTTATAGTCCTGTCGGG
TTTCGCCACCTCTGACTTGAGCGTCGATTTTTGTGATGCTCGTCAGGGGGGCGGAGCCTATGGAAAAACG
CCAGCAACGCGGCCTTTTTACGGTTCCTGGCCTTTTGCTGGCCTTTTGCTCACATGTTCTTTCCTGCGTT
ATCCCCTGATTCTGTGGATAACCGTATTACCGCCTTTGAGTGAGCTGATACCGCTCGCCGCAGCCGAACG
ACCGAGCGCAGCGAGTCAGTGAGCGAGGAAGCGGAAGAGCGCCCAATACGCAAACCGCCTCTCCCCGCGC
GTTGGCCGATTCATTAATGCAGCTGGCACGACAGGTTTCCCGACTGGAAAGCGGGCAGTGAGCGCAACGC
AATTAATGTGAGTTAGCTCACTCATTAGGCACCCCAGGCTTTACACTTTATGCTTCCGGCTCGTATGTTG
TGTGGAATTGTGAGCGGATAACAATTTCACACAGGAAACAGCTATGACCATGATTACGCCAAGCTTGCAT
GCAGGCCTCTGCAGTCGACGGGCCCGGGATCCGATATCTAGATGCATTCGATGGTCTCATCTGAACAATG
CTGCAGAACGAGCTTGCTCTTAAGTTGGCTGGACTTGATATTAACAAGACTGGAGGAGTCGACTCGAGTG
CGGCCGCCACCTGAGACCTACGAGGTACCGAGCTCGAATTCACTGGCCGTCGTTTTACAACGTCGTGACT
GGGAAAACCCTGGCGTTACCCAACTTAATCGCCTTGCAGCACATCCCCCTTTCGCCAGCTGGCGTAATAG
CGAAGAGGCCCGCACCGATCGCCCTTCCCAACAGTTGCGCAGCCTGAATGGCGAATGGCGCCTGATGCGG
TATTTTCTCCTTACGCATCTGTGCGGTATTTCACACCGCATATGGTGCACTCTCAGTACAATCTGCTCTG
ATGCCGCATAGTTAAGCCAGCCCCGACACCCGCCAACACCCGCTGACGCGCCCTGACGGGCTTGTCTGCT
CCCGGCATCCGCTTACAGACAAGCTGTGACCTTCTCCGGGAGCTGCATGTGTCAGAGGTTTTCACCGTCA
TCACCGAAACGCGCGAGACAAAAGGGCCTCGTGATACGCCTATTTTTATAGGTTAATGTCATGAGCGGCG
TTGTGACAATTTACCGAACAACTCCGCGGCCGGGAAGCCGATCTCGGCTTGAACGAATTGTTAGGTGGCG
GTACTTGGGTCGATATCAAAGTGCATCACTTCTTCCCGTATGCCCAACTTTGTATAGAGAGCCACTGCGG
GATCGTCACCGTAATCTGCTTGCACGTAGATCACATAAGCACCAAGCGCGTTGGCCTCATGCTTGAGGAG
ATTGATGAGCGCGGTGGCAATGCCCTGCCTCCGGTGCTCGCCGGAGAC
