>Addgene plasmid #54445 | LI B-C N-NES KOZ b c7 | addgene partial sequence | sequence record 90139 | M13pUC-Fwd 5'-CCCAGTCACGACGTTGTAAAACG-3'
CTCGTAGGTCTCAGGTGGCGGCCGCACTCGAGTCGACTCCTCCAGTCTTGTTAATATCAAGTCCAGCCAA
CTTAAGAGCAAGCTCGTTCTGCAGCATTGTTCAGATGAGACCATCGAATGCATCTAGATATCGGATCCCG
GGCCCGTCGACTGCAGAGGCCTGCATGCAAGCTTGGCGTAATCATGGTCATAGCTGTTTCCTGTGTGAAA
TTGTTATCCGCTCACAATTCCACACAACATACGAGCCGGAAGCATAAAGTGTAAAGCCTGGGGTGCCTAA
TGAGTGAGCTAACTCACATTAATTGCGTTGCGCTCACTGCCCGCTTTCCAGTCGGGAAACCTGTCGTGCC
AGCTGCATTAATGAATCGGCCAACGCGCGGGGAGAGGCGGTTTGCGTATTGGGCGCTCTTCCGCTTCCTC
GCTCACTGACTCGCTGCGCTCGGTCGTTCGGCTGCGGCGAGCGGTATCAGCTCACTCAAAGGCGGTAATA
CGGTTATCCACAGAATCAGGGGATAACGCAGGAAAGAACATGTGAGCAAAAGGCCAGCAAAAGGCCAGGA
ACCGTAAAAAGGCCGCGTTGCTGGCGTTTTTCCATAGGCTCCGCCCCCCTGACGAGCATCACAAAAATCG
ACGCTCAAGTCAGAGGTGGCGAAACCCGACAGGACTATAAAGATACCAGGCGTTTCCCCCTGGAAGCTCC
CTCGTGCGCTCTCCTGTTCCGACCCTGCCGCTTACCGGATACCTGTCCGCCTTTCTCCCTTCGGGAAGCG
TGGCGCTTTCTCATAGCTCACGCTGTAGGTATCTCAGTTCGGTGTAGGTCGTTCGCTCCAAGCTGGGCTG
TGTGCACGAACCCCCCGTTCAGCCCGACCGCTGCGCCTTATCCGGTAACTATCGTCTTGAGTCCAACCCG
GTAAGACACGACTTATCGCCACTGGCAGCAGCCACTGGTAACA
