>Addgene plasmid #54445 | LI B-C N-NES KOZ b c7 | addgene partial sequence | sequence record 90140 | M13pUC-Rev 5'-AGCGGATAACAATTTCACACAGG-3'
AGCTTGCATGCAGGCCTCTGCAGTCGACGGGCCCGGGATCCGATATCTAGATGCATTCGATGGTCTCATC
TGAACAATGCTGCAGAACGAGCTTGCTCTTAAGTTGGCTGGACTTGATATTAACAAGACTGGAGGAGTCG
ACTCGAGTGCGGCCGCCACCTGAGACCTACGAGGTACCGAGCTCGAATTCACTGGCCGTCGTTTTACAAC
GTCGTGACTGGGAAAACCCTGGCGTTACCCAACTTAATCGCCTTGCAGCACATCCCCCTTTCGCCAGCTG
GCGTAATAGCGAAGAGGCCCGCACCGATCGCCCTTCCCAACAGTTGCGCAGCCTGAATGGCGAATGGCGC
CTGATGCGGTATTTTCTCCTTACGCATCTGTGCGGTATTTCACACCGCATATGGTGCACTCTCAGTACAA
TCTGCTCTGATGCCGCATAGTTAAGCCAGCCCCGACACCCGCCAACACCCGCTGACGCGCCCTGACGGGC
TTGTCTGCTCCCGGCATCCGCTTACAGACAAGCTGTGACCTTCTCCGGGAGCTGCATGTGTCAGAGGTTT
TCACCGTCATCACCGAAACGCGCGAGACAAAAGGGCCTCGTGATACGCCTATTTTTATAGGTTAATGTCA
TGAGCGGCGTTGTGACAATTTACCGAACAACTCCGCGGCCGGGAAGCCGATCTCGGCTTGAACGAATTGT
TAGGTGGCGGTACTTGGGTCGATATCAAAGTGCATCACTTCTTCCCGTATGCCCAACTTTGTATAGAGAG
CCACTGCGGGATCGTCACCGTAATCTGCTTGCACGTAGATCACATAAGCACCAAGCGCGTTGGCCTCATG
CTTGAGGAGATTGATGAGCGCGGTGGCAATGCCCTGCCTCCGGTGCTC
